Addgene plasmid #11381: pARF1-CFP
Depositing lab: Joel Swanson. Depositing organization: University of Michigan. Publication: A Phosphatidylinositol-3-Kinase-Dependent Signal Transition Regulates ARF1 and ARF6 during Fcgamma Receptor-Mediated Phagocytosis. Beemiller P, Hoppe AD, Swanson JA. PLoS Biol. 2006 May 9. 4(6):e162. 10.1371/journal.pbio.0040162 PubMed 16669702.
Backbone
  Vector backbone: pECFP-N1
  Backbone manufacturer: Clontech
  Backbone size w/o insert (bp): 4733
  Vector type: Mammalian Expression
  Selectable markers: Neomycin (select with G418)
Growth in bacteria
  Bacterial resistance: Kanamycin, 50 μg/mL
  Growth temperature: 37°C
  Growth strain: DH5alpha
  Copy number: High Copy
Gene/Insert
  Gene/Insert name: ADP Ribosylation Factor 1 (alt names: ARF1; CFP)
  Species: H. sapiens (human)
  Insert size (bp): 545
  GenBank ID: AF493881
  Entrez Gene: ARF1 (a.k.a. PVNH8)
  Tag / fusion protein: CFP (C terminal on backbone)
  Cloning method: Restriction Enzyme; 5′ cloning site EcoRI (not destroyed); 3′ cloning site KpnI (not destroyed)
  Sequencing primers: 5′ GGTGGGAGGTCTATATAAGCAGAGCTGGTT; 3′ CCCCGGTGAACAGCTCCTCGCCCTTGCTCA
Resource information
  A portion of this plasmid was derived from a plasmid made by: hARF1 was obtained from the UMR cDNA Resource center (www.cDNA.org).
Terms and licenses: Academic/Nonprofit Terms; Industry Terms: Not Available to Industry
Depositor comments: Encodes a CFP fusion to the C-terminus of ARF1. CFP is the monomeric (A207K) version of ECFP.
How to cite: pARF1-CFP was a gift from Joel Swanson (Addgene plasmid # 11381 ; http://n2t.net/addgene:11381 ; RRID:Addgene_11381)
