[The description below was written by a language model from this plasmid's Addgene catalogue record and pLannotate feature annotations shown in this document.]
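Description:
pARF1-CFP is a mammalian expression plasmid built on the Clontech pECFP-N1 backbone that encodes human ADP-ribosylation factor 1 (ARF1) fused at its C-terminus to cyan fluorescent protein. The ARF1 coding sequence, derived from a cDNA resource clone, was inserted between the EcoRI and KpnI sites of the multiple cloning site, placing it in frame upstream of the fluorescent protein. Transcription is driven by the human cytomegalovirus immediate early enhancer and promoter and terminated by an SV40 polyadenylation signal. The depositor notes that the fluorophore is the monomeric A207K variant of ECFP, consistent with the mECFP annotation in the feature table. This mutation reduces the weak dimerisation tendency of Aequorea-derived proteins. The automated annotation matches the insert to bovine ARF1, reflecting the protein's high conservation, but the catalogue record gives the species as human.

The plasmid replicates at high copy in E. coli through a pUC-type ColE1 origin and also carries an f1 origin for single-stranded DNA production. A single Tn5 aminoglycoside phosphotransferase gene serves both hosts. A bacterial bla-type promoter expresses it for kanamycin selection, while the SV40 enhancer/early promoter and an HSV TK polyadenylation signal express it in mammalian cells for G418 selection of stable lines. The short large T antigen, ble and bGH poly(A) fragments in the table appear to be incidental backbone matches rather than functional elements.

ARF1 is a small GTPase that regulates coat recruitment and vesicle trafficking at the Golgi. The associated publication examined ARF1 and ARF6 regulation during Fcγ receptor-mediated phagocytosis, so the construct suits live-cell fluorescence imaging of ARF1 localisation and dynamics.
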