Features (pLannotate 1.2.2; 16 found; start..end, strand, type, name):
     61..364     +  enhancer       CMV enhancer: human cytomegalovirus immediate early enhancer
    365..568     +  promoter       CMV promoter: human cytomegalovirus (CMV) immediate early promoter
    591..634     +  misc_feature   MCS (fragment): multiple cloning site
    635..1177    +  CDS            ARF1: ARF1_BOVIN - Experimental evidence at protein level: Swiss-Prot protein existence level 1. GTP-binding protein involved in protein trafficking among different compartments. Modulates vesicle budding and uncoating within the Golgi complex. Deactivation induces the redistribution of the entire Golgi complex to the endoplasmic reticulum, suggesting a crucial role in protein trafficking. In its GTP-bound form, its triggers the association with coat proteins with the Golgi membrane. The hydrolysis of ARF1-bound GTP, which is mediated by ARFGAPs proteins, is required for dissociation of coat protein
   1180..1206    +  misc_feature   MCS (fragment): multiple cloning site
   1214..1930    +  CDS            mECFP: mECFP is a basic (constitutively fluorescent) cyan fluorescent protein published in 2006, derived from Aequorea victoria.
   1950..2033    +  CDS            large T antigen (fragment): large T antigen from SV40 (simian virus 40)
   2056..2177    +  polyA_signal   SV40 poly(A) signal: SV40 polyadenylation signal
   2211..2639    -  rep_origin     f1 ori (sequence partly withheld): f1 bacteriophage origin of replication; arrow indicates direction of (+) strand synthesis
   2666..2770    +  promoter       AmpR promoter: bla
   2772..3129    +  promoter       SV40 promoter: SV40 enhancer and early promoter
   3164..3958    +  CDS            NeoR/KanR: aminoglycoside phosphotransferase from Tn5; aph(3')-II (or nptII); confers resistance to neomycin, kanamycin, and G418 (Geneticin®)
   3979..4131    +  CDS            ble (fragment): BLE_KLEPN - Experimental evidence at protein level: Swiss-Prot protein existence level 1. Binding protein with a strong affinity to the bleomycin family of antibiotics. Binds to CL990; an antimitotic-antibiotic compound. From Klebsiella pneumoniae.
   4190..4237    +  polyA_signal   HSV TK poly(A) signal: herpes simplex virus thymidine kinase polyadenylation signal (Cole and Stacy, 1985)
   4328..4344    -  polyA_signal   bGH poly(A) signal (fragment): bovine growth hormone polyadenylation signal
   4566..5154    +  rep_origin     ori: high-copy-number ColE1/pMB1/pBR322/pUC origin of replication
>Addgene plasmid #11381 | pARF1-CFP | depositor full sequence | sequence record 6945 | Author sequence
TAGTTATTAATAGTAATCAATTACGGGGTCATTAGTTCATAGCCCATATATGGAGTTCCGCGTTACATAA
CTTACGGTAAATGGCCCGCCTGGCTGACCGCCCAACGACCCCCGCCCATTGACGTCAATAATGACGTATG
TTCCCATAGTAACGCCAATAGGGACTTTCCATTGACGTCAATGGGTGGAGTATTTACGGTAAACTGCCCA
CTTGGCAGTACATCAAGTGTATCATATGCCAAGTACGCCCCCTATTGACGTCAATGACGGTAAATGGCCC
GCCTGGCATTATGCCCAGTACATGACCTTATGGGACTTTCCTACTTGGCAGTACATCTACGTATTAGTCA
TCGCTATTACCATGGTGATGCGGTTTTGGCAGTACATCAATGGGCGTGGATAGCGGTTTGACTCACGGGG
ATTTCCAAGTCTCCACCCCATTGACGTCAATGGGAGTTTGTTTTGGCACCAAAATCAACGGGACTTTCCA
AAATGTCGTAACAACTCCGCCCCATTGACGCAAATGGGCGGTAGGCGTGTACGGTGGGAGGTCTATATAA
GCAGAGCTGGTTTAGTGAACCGTCAGATCCGCTAGCGCTACCGGACTCAGATCTCGAGCTCAAGCTTCGA
ATTCATGGGGAACATCTTCGCCAACCTCTTCAAGGGCCTTTTTGGCAAAAAAGAAATGCGCATCCTCATG
GTGGGCCTGGATGCTGCAGGGAAGACCACGATCCTCTACAAGCTTAAGCTGGGTGAGATCGTGACCACCA
TTCCCACCATAGGCTTCAACGTGGAAACCGTGGAGTACAAGAACATCAGCTTCACTGTGTGGGACGTGGG
TGGCCAGGACAAGATCCGGCCCCTGTGGCGCCACTACTTCCAGAACACACAAGGCCTGATCTTCGTGGTG
GACAGCAATGACAGAGAGCGTGTGAACGAGGCCCGTGAGGAGCTCATGAGGATGCTGGCCGAGGACGAGC
TCCGGGATGCTGTCCTCCTGGTGTTCGCCAACAAGCAGGACCTCCCCAACGCCATGAATGCGGCCGAGAT
CACAGACAAGCTGGGGCTGCACTCACTACGCCACAGGAACTGGTACATTCAGGCCACCTGCGCCACCAGC
GGCGACGGGCTCTATGAAGGACTGGACTGGCTGTCCAATCAGCTCCGGAACCAGAAGTTGGTACCGCGGG
CCCGGGATCCACCGGTCGCCACCATGGTGAGCAAGGGCGAGGAGCTGTTCACCGGGGTGGTGCCCATCCT
GGTCGAGCTGGACGGCGACGTAAACGGCCACAAGTTCAGCGTGTCCGGCGAGGGCGAGGGCGATGCCACC
TACGGCAAGCTGACCCTGAAGTTCATCTGCACCACCGGCAAGCTGCCCGTGCCCTGGCCCACCCTCGTGA
CCACCCTGACCTGGGGCGTGCAGTGCTTCAGCCGCTACCCCGACCACATGAAGCAGCACGACTTCTTCAA
GTCCGCCATGCCCGAAGGCTACGTCCAGGAGCGCACCATCTTCTTCAAGGACGACGGCAACTACAAGACC
CGCGCCGAGGTGAAGTTCGAGGGCGACACCCTGGTGAACCGCATCGAGCTGAAGGGCATCGACTTCAAGG
AGGACGGCAACATCCTGGGGCACAAGCTGGAGTACAACTACATCAGCCACAACGTCTATATCACCGCCGA
CAAGCAGAAGAACGGCATCAAGGCCAACTTCAAGATCCGCCACAACATCGAGGACGGCAGCGTGCAGCTC
GCCGACCACTACCAGCAGAACACCCCCATCGGCGACGGCCCCGTGCTGCTGCCCGACAACCACTACCTGA
GCACCCAGTCCAAACTGAGCAAAGACCCCAACGAGAAGCGCGATCACATGGTCCTGCTGGAGTTCGTGAC
CGCCGCCGGGATCACTCTCGGCATGGACGAGCTGTACAAGTAAAGCGGCCGCGACTCTAGATCATAATCA
GCCATACCACATTTGTAGAGGTTTTACTTGCTTTAAAAAACCTCCCACACCTCCCCCTGAACCTGAAACA
TAAAATGAATGCAATTGTTGTTGTTAACTTGTTTATTGCAGCTTATAATGGTTACAAATAAAGCAATAGC
ATCACAAATTTCACAAATAAAGCATTTTTTTCACTGCATTCTAGTTGTGGTTTGTCCAAACTCATCAATG
TATCTTAAGGCGTAAATTGTAAGCGTTAATATTTTGTTAAAATTCGCGTTAAATTTTTGTTAAATCAGCT
CATTTTTTAACCAATAGGCCGAAATCGGCAAAATCCCTTATAAATCAAAAGAATAGACCGAGATAGGGT
[37 nt withheld, positions 2310-2346]
AAAGAACGTGGACTCCAACGTCAAAGG
[49 nt withheld, positions 2374-2422]
T
[91 nt withheld, positions 2424-2514]
G
[124 nt withheld, positions 2516-2639]
CAGGTGGCACTTTTCGGGGAAATGTGCGCGGAACCCCTATTTGTTTATTTTTCTAAATACATTCAAATAT
GTATCCGCTCATGAGACAATAACCCTGATAAATGCTTCAATAATATTGAAAAAGGAAGAGTCCTGAGGCG
GAAAGAACCAGCTGTGGAATGTGTGTCAGTTAGGGTGTGGAAAGTCCCCAGGCTCCCCAGCAGGCAGAAG
TATGCAAAGCATGCATCTCAATTAGTCAGCAACCAGGTGTGGAAAGTCCCCAGGCTCCCCAGCAGGCAGA
AGTATGCAAAGCATGCATCTCAATTAGTCAGCAACCATAGTCCCGCCCCTAACTCCGCCCATCCCGCCCC
TAACTCCGCCCAGTTCCGCCCATTCTCCGCCCCATGGCTGACTAATTTTTTTTATTTATGCAGAGGCCGA
GGCCGCCTCGGCCTCTGAGCTATTCCAGAAGTAGTGAGGAGGCTTTTTTGGAGGCCTAGGCTTTTGCAAA
GATCGATCAAGAGACAGGATGAGGATCGTTTCGCATGATTGAACAAGATGGATTGCACGCAGGTTCTCCG
GCCGCTTGGGTGGAGAGGCTATTCGGCTATGACTGGGCACAACAGACAATCGGCTGCTCTGATGCCGCCG
TGTTCCGGCTGTCAGCGCAGGGGCGCCCGGTTCTTTTTGTCAAGACCGACCTGTCCGGTGCCCTGAATGA
ACTGCAAGACGAGGCAGCGCGGCTATCGTGGCTGGCCACGACGGGCGTTCCTTGCGCAGCTGTGCTCGAC
GTTGTCACTGAAGCGGGAAGGGACTGGCTGCTATTGGGCGAAGTGCCGGGGCAGGATCTCCTGTCATCTC
ACCTTGCTCCTGCCGAGAAAGTATCCATCATGGCTGATGCAATGCGGCGGCTGCATACGCTTGATCCGGC
TACCTGCCCATTCGACCACCAAGCGAAACATCGCATCGAGCGAGCACGTACTCGGATGGAAGCCGGTCTT
GTCGATCAGGATGATCTGGACGAAGAGCATCAGGGGCTCGCGCCAGCCGAACTGTTCGCCAGGCTCAAGG
CGAGCATGCCCGACGGCGAGGATCTCGTCGTGACCCATGGCGATGCCTGCTTGCCGAATATCATGGTGGA
AAATGGCCGCTTTTCTGGATTCATCGACTGTGGCCGGCTGGGTGTGGCGGACCGCTATCAGGACATAGCG
TTGGCTACCCGTGATATTGCTGAAGAGCTTGGCGGCGAATGGGCTGACCGCTTCCTCGTGCTTTACGGTA
TCGCCGCTCCCGATTCGCAGCGCATCGCCTTCTATCGCCTTCTTGACGAGTTCTTCTGAGCGGGACTCTG
GGGTTCGAAATGACCGACCAAGCGACGCCCAACCTGCCATCACGAGATTTCGATTCCACCGCCGCCTTCT
ATGAAAGGTTGGGCTTCGGAATCGTTTTCCGGGACGCCGGCTGGATGATCCTCCAGCGCGGGGATCTCAT
GCTGGAGTTCTTCGCCCACCCTAGGGGGAGGCTAACTGAAACACGGAAGGAGACAATACCGGAAGGAACC
CGCGCTATGACGGCAATAAAAAGACAGAATAAAACGCACGGTGTTGGGTCGTTTGTTCATAAACGCGGGG
TTCGGTCCCAGGGCTGGCACTCTGTCGATACCCCACCGAGACCCCATTGGGGCCAATACGCCCGCGTTTC
TTCCTTTTCCCCACCCCACCCCCCAAGTTCGGGTGAAGGCCCAGGGCTCGCAGCCAACGTCGGGGCGGCA
GGCCCTGCCATAGCCTCAGGTTACTCATATATACTTTAGATTGATTTAAAACTTCATTTTTAATTTAAAA
GGATCTAGGTGAAGATCCTTTTTGATAATCTCATGACCAAAATCCCTTAACGTGAGTTTTCGTTCCACTG
AGCGTCAGACCCCGTAGAAAAGATCAAAGGATCTTCTTGAGATCCTTTTTTTCTGCGCGTAATCTGCTGC
TTGCAAACAAAAAAACCACCGCTACCAGCGGTGGTTTGTTTGCCGGATCAAGAGCTACCAACTCTTTTTC
CGAAGGTAACTGGCTTCAGCAGAGCGCAGATACCAAATACTGTCCTTCTAGTGTAGCCGTAGTTAGGCCA
CCACTTCAAGAACTCTGTAGCACCGCCTACATACCTCGCTCTGCTAATCCTGTTACCAGTGGCTGCTGCC
AGTGGCGATAAGTCGTGTCTTACCGGGTTGGACTCAAGACGATAGTTACCGGATAAGGCGCAGCGGTCGG
GCTGAACGGGGGGTTCGTGCACACAGCCCAGCTTGGAGCGAACGACCTACACCGAACTGAGATACCTACA
GCGTGAGCTATGAGAAAGCGCCACGCTTCCCGAAGGGAGAAAGGCGGACAGGTATCCGGTAAGCGGCAGG
GTCGGAACAGGAGAGCGCACGAGGGAGCTTCCAGGGGGAAACGCCTGGTATCTTTATAGTCCTGTCGGGT
TTCGCCACCTCTGACTTGAGCGTCGATTTTTGTGATGCTCGTCAGGGGGGCGGAGCCTATGGAAAAACGC
CAGCAACGCGGCCTTTTTACGGTTCCTGGCCTTTTGCTGGCCTTTTGCTCACATGTTCTTTCCTGCGTTA
TCCCCTGATTCTGTGGATAACCGTATTACCGCCATGCAT
