>Addgene plasmid #11381 | pARF1-CFP | addgene partial sequence | sequence record 18177 | EGFP-N 5'-CGTCGCCGTCCAGCTCGACCAG-3'
CCATGGTGGCGACCGGTGGATCCCGGGCCCGCGGTACCAACTTCTGGTTCCGGAGCTGATTGGACAGCCA
GTCCAGTCCTTCATAGAGCCCGTCGCCGCTGGTGGCGCAGGTGGCCTGAATGTACCAGTTCCTGTGGCGT
AGTGAGTGCAGCCCCAGCTTGTCTGTGATCTCGGCCGCATTCATGGCGTTGGGGAGGTCCTGCTTGTTGG
CGAACACCAGGAGGACAGCATCCCGGAGCTCGTCCTCGGCCAGCATCCTCATGAGCTCCTCACGGGCCTC
GTTCACACGCTCTCTGTCATTGCTGTCCACCACGAAGATCAGGCCTTGTGTGTTCTGGAAGTAGTGGCGC
CACAGGGGCCGGATCTTGTCCTGGCCACCCACGTCCCACACAGTGAAGCTGATGTTCTTGTACTCCACGG
TTTCCACGTTGAAGCCTATGGTGGGAATGGTGGTCACGATCTCACCCAGCTTAAGCTTGTAGAGGATCGT
GGTCTTCCCTGCAGCATCCAGGCCCACCATGAGGATGCGCATTTCTTTTTTGCCAAAAAGGCCCTTGAAG
AGGTTGGCGAAGATGTTCCCCATGAATTCGAAGCTTGAGCTCGAGATCTGAGTCCGGTAGCGCTAGCGGA
TCTGACGGTTCACTAAACCAGCTCTGCTTATATAGACCTCCCACCGTACACGCCTACCGCCCATTTGCGT
CAATGGGGCGGAGTTGTTACGACATTTTGGAAAGTCCCGTTGATTTTGGTGCCAAAACAAAC
